>Addgene plasmid #118302 | Flag-Fos S374A | addgene full sequence | sequence record 227800 | Addgene NGS Result
ATTTAAGCTACAACAAGGCAAGGCTTGACCGACAATTGCATGAAGAATCTGCTTAGGGTTAGGCGTTTTG
CGCTGCTTCGCGATGTACGGGCCAGATATACGCGTTGACATTGATTATTGACTAGTTATTAATAGTAATC
AATTACGGGGTCATTAGTTCATAGCCCATATATGGAGTTCCGCGTTACATAACTTACGGTAAATGGCCCG
CCTGGCTGACCGCCCAACGACCCCCGCCCATTGACGTCAATAATGACGTATGTTCCCATAGTAACGCCAA
TAGGGACTTTCCATTGACGTCAATGGGTGGAGTATTTACGGTAAACTGCCCACTTGGCAGTACATCAAGT
GTATCATATGCCAAGTACGCCCCCTATTGACGTCAATGACGGTAAATGGCCCGCCTGGCATTATGCCCAG
TACATGACCTTATGGGACTTTCCTACTTGGCAGTACATCTACGTATTAGTCATCGCTATTACCATGGTGA
TGCGGTTTTGGCAGTACATCAATGGGCGTGGATAGCGGTTTGACTCACGGGGATTTCCAAGTCTCCACCC
CATTGACGTCAATGGGAGTTTGTTTTGGCACCAAAATCAACGGGACTTTCCAAAATGTCGTAACAACTCC
GCCCCATTGACGCAAATGGGCGGTAGGCGTGTACGGTGGGAGGTCTATATAAGCAGAGCTCTCTGGCTAA
CTAGAGAACCCACTGCTTACTGGCTTATCGAAATTAATACGACTCACTATAGGGAGACCCAAGCTTGGTA
CCGAGCTCGGATCCGCCACCATGGACTACAAGGACGACGATGACAAGGACTACAAGGACGACGATGACAA
GAATTCTATGATGTTCTCGGGTTTCAACGCCGACTACGAGGCGTCATCCTCCCGCTGCAGTAGCGCCTCC
CCGGCCGGGGACAGCCTTTCCTACTACCATTCCCCAGCCGACTCCTTCTCCAGCATGGGCTCTCCTGTCA
ACACACAGGACTTTTGCGCAGATCTGTCCGTCTCTAGTGCCAACTTTATCCCCACGGTGACAGCCATCTC
CACCAGCCCAGACCTGCAGTGGCTGGTGCAGCCCACTCTGGTCTCCTCCGTGGCCCCATCGCAGACCAGA
GCGCCCCATCCTTACGGACTCCCCACCCAGTCTGCTGGGGCTTACGCCAGAGCGGGAATGGTGAAGACCG
TGTCAGGAGGCAGAGCGCAGAGCATCGGCAGAAGGGGCAAAGTAGAGCAGCTATCTCCTGAAGAGGAAGA
GAAACGGAGAATCCGAAGGGAACGGAATAAGATGGCTGCAGCCAAGTGCCGGAATCGGAGGAGGGAGCTG
ACAGATACACTCCAAGCGGAGACAGATCAACTTGAAGATGAGAAGTCTGCGTTGCAGACTGAGATTGCCA
ATCTGCTGAAAGAGAAGGAAAAACTGGAGTTTATTTTGGCAGCCCACCGACCTGCCTGCAAGATCCCCGA
TGACCTTGGCTTCCCAGAGGAGATGTCTGTGGCCTCCCTGGATTTGACTGGAGGTCTGCCTGAGGCTTCC
ACCCCAGAGTCTGAGGAGGCCTTCACCCTGCCCCTTCTCAACGACCCTGAGCCCAAGCCATCCTTGGAGC
CAGTCAAGAGCATCAGCAACGTGGAGCTGAAGGCAGAACCCTTTGATGACTTCTTGTTTCCGGCATCATC
TAGGCCCAGTGGCTCAGAGACCTCCCGCTCTGTGCCAGATGTGGACCTGTCCGGTTCCTTCTATGCAGCA
GACTGGGAGCCTCTGCACAGCAATTCCTTGGGGATGGGGCCCATGGTCACAGAGCTGGAGCCCCTGTGTA
CTCCCGTGGTCACCTGTACTCCGGGCTGCACTACTTACACGTCTTCCTTTGTCTTCACCTACCCTGAAGC
TGACTCCTTCCCAAGCTGTGCCGCTGCCCACCGAAAGGGCAGCAGCAGCAACGAGCCCTCCTCCGACTCC
CTGAGCGCACCCACGCTGCTGGCCCTGTGATCTAGAGGGCCCTATTCTATAGTGTCACCTAAATGCTAGA
GCTCGCTGATCAGCCTCGACTGTGCCTTCTAGTTGCCAGCCATCTGTTGTTTGCCCCTCCCCCGTGCCTT
CCTTGACCCTGGAAGGTGCCACTCCCACTGTCCTTTCCTAATAAAATGAGGAAATTGCATCGCATTGTCT
GAGTAGGTGTCATTCTATTCTGGGGGGTGGGGTGGGGCAGGACAGCAAGGGGGAGGATTGGGAAGACAAT
AGCAGGCATGCTGGGGATGCGGTGGGCTCTATGGCTTCTGAGGCGGAAAGAACCAGCTGGGGCTCTAGGG
GGTATCCCC
[124 nt withheld, positions 2320-2443]
C
[91 nt withheld, positions 2445-2535]
A
[49 nt withheld, positions 2537-2585]
CCTTTGACGTTGGAGTCCACGTTCTTT
[37 nt withheld, positions 2613-2649]
ACCCTATCTCGGTCTATTCTTTTGATTTATAAGGGATTTTGCCGATTTCGGCCTATTGGTTAAAAAATGA
GCTGATTTAACAAAAATTTAACGCGAATTAATTCTGTGGAATGTGTGTCAGTTAGGGTGTGGAAAGTCCC
CAGGCTCCCCAGCAGGCAGAAGTATGCAAAGCATGCATCTCAATTAGTCAGCAACCAGGTGTGGAAAGTC
CCCAGGCTCCCCAGCAGGCAGAAGTATGCAAAGCATGCATCTCAATTAGTCAGCAACCATAGTCCCGCCC
CTAACTCCGCCCATCCCGCCCCTAACTCCGCCCAGTTCCGCCCATTCTCCGCCCCATGGCTGACTAATTT
TTTTTATTTATGCAGAGGCCGAGGCCGCCTCTGCCTCTGAGCTATTCCAGAAGTAGTGAGGAGGCTTTTT
TGGAGGCCTAGGCTTTTGCAAAAAGCTCCCGGGAGCTTGTATATCCATTTTCGGATCTGATCAAGAGACA
GGATGAGGATCGTTTCGCATGATTGAACAAGATGGATTGCACGCAGGTTCTCCGGCCGCTTGGGTGGAGA
GGCTATTCGGCTATGACTGGGCACAACAGACAATCGGCTGCTCTGATGCCGCCGTGTTCCGGCTGTCAGC
GCAGGGGCGCCCGGTTCTTTTTGTCAAGACCGACCTGTCCGGTGCCCTGAATGAACTGCAGGACGAGGCA
GCGCGGCTATCGTGGCTGGCCACGACGGGCGTTCCTTGCGCAGCTGTGCTCGACGTTGTCACTGAAGCGG
GAAGGGACTGGCTGCTATTGGGCGAAGTGCCGGGGCAGGATCTCCTGTCATCTCACCTTGCTCCTGCCGA
GAAAGTATCCATCATGGCTGATGCAATGCGGCGGCTGCATACGCTTGATCCGGCTACCTGCCCATTCGAC
CACCAAGCGAAACATCGCATCGAGCGAGCACGTACTCGGATGGAAGCCGGTCTTGTCGATCAGGATGATC
TGGACGAAGAGCATCAGGGGCTCGCGCCAGCCGAACTGTTCGCCAGGCTCAAGGCGCGCATGCCCGACGG
CGAGGATCTCGTCGTGACCCATGGCGATGCCTGCTTGCCGAATATCATGGTGGAAAATGGCCGCTTTTCT
GGATTCATCGACTGTGGCCGGCTGGGTGTGGCGGACCGCTATCAGGACATAGCGTTGGCTACCCGTGATA
TTGCTGAAGAGCTTGGCGGCGAATGGGCTGACCGCTTCCTCGTGCTTTACGGTATCGCCGCTCCCGATTC
GCAGCGCATCGCCTTCTATCGCCTTCTTGACGAGTTCTTCTGAGCGGGACTCTGGGGTTCGAAATGACCG
ACCAAGCGACGCCCAACCTGCCATCACGAGATTTCGATTCCACCGCCGCCTTCTATGAAAGGTTGGGCTT
CGGAATCGTTTTCCGGGACGCCGGCTGGATGATCCTCCAGCGCGGGGATCTCATGCTGGAGTTCTTCGCC
CACCCCAACTTGTTTATTGCAGCTTATAATGGTTACAAATAAAGCAATAGCATCACAAATTTCACAAATA
AAGCATTTTTTTCACTGCATTCTAGTTGTGGTTTGTCCAAACTCATCAATGTATCTTATCATGTCTGTAT
ACCGTCGACCTCTAGCTAGAGCTTGGCGTAATCATGGTCATAGCTGTTTCCTGTGTGAAATTGTTATCCG
CTCACAATTCCACACAACATACGAGCCGGAAGCATAAAGTGTAAAGCCTGGGGTGCCTAATGAGTGAGCT
AACTCACATTAATTGCGTTGCGCTCACTGCCCGCTTTCCAGTCGGGAAACCTGTCGTGCCAGCTGCATTA
ATGAATCGGCCAACGCGCGGGGAGAGGCGGTTTGCGTATTGGGCGCTCTTCCGCTTCCTCGCTCACTGAC
TCGCTGCGCTCGGTCGTTCGGCTGCGGCGAGCGGTATCAGCTCACTCAAAGGCGGTAATACGGTTATCCA
CAGAATCAGGGGATAACGCAGGAAAGAACATGTGAGCAAAAGGCCAGCAAAAGGCCAGGAACCGTAAAAA
GGCCGCGTTGCTGGCGTTTTTCCATAGGCTCCGCCCCCCTGACGAGCATCACAAAAATCGACGCTCAAGT
CAGAGGTGGCGAAACCCGACAGGACTATAAAGATACCAGGCGTTTCCCCCTGGAAGCTCCCTCGTGCGCT
CTCCTGTTCCGACCCTGCCGCTTACCGGATACCTGTCCGCCTTTCTCCCTTCGGGAAGCGTGGCGCTTTC
TCATAGCTCACGCTGTAGGTATCTCAGTTCGGTGTAGGTCGTTCGCTCCAAGCTGGGCTGTGTGCACGAA
CCCCCCGTTCAGCCCGACCGCTGCGCCTTATCCGGTAACTATCGTCTTGAGTCCAACCCGGTAAGACACG
ACTTATCGCCACTGGCAGCAGCCACTGGTAACAGGATTAGCAGAGCGAGGTATGTAGGCGGTGCTACAGA
GTTCTTGAAGTGGTGGCCTAACTACGGCTACACTAGAAGAACAGTATTTGGTATCTGCGCTCTGCTGAAG
CCAGTTACCTTCGGAAAAAGAGTTGGTAGCTCTTGATCCGGCAAACAAACCACCGCTGGTAGCGGTGGTT
TTTTTGTTTGCAAGCAGCAGATTACGCGCAGAAAAAAAGGATCTCAAGAAGATCCTTTGATCTTTTCTAC
GGGGTCTGACGCTCAGTGGAACGAAAACTCACGTTAAGGGATTTTGGTCATGAGATTATCAAAAAGGATC
TTCACCTAGATCCTTTTAAATTAAAAATGAAGTTTTAAATCAATCTAAAGTATATATGAGTAAACTTGGT
CTGACAGTTACCAATGCTTAATCAGTGAGGCACCTATCTCAGCGATCTGTCTATTTCGTTCATCCATAGT
TGCCTGACTCCCCGTCGTGTAGATAACTACGATACGGGAGGGCTTACCATCTGGCCCCAGTGCTGCAATG
ATACCGCGAGACCCACGCTCACCGGCTCCAGATTTATCAGCAATAAACCAGCCAGCCGGAAGGGCCGAGC
GCAGAAGTGGTCCTGCAACTTTATCCGCCTCCATCCAGTCTATTAATTGTTGCCGGGAAGCTAGAGTAAG
TAGTTCGCCAGTTAATAGTTTGCGCAACGTTGTTGCCATTGCTACAGGCATCGTGGTGTCACGCTCGTCG
TTTGGTATGGCTTCATTCAGCTCCGGTTCCCAACGATCAAGGCGAGTTACATGATCCCCCATGTTGTGCA
AAAAAGCGGTTAGCTCCTTCGGTCCTCCGATCGTTGTCAGAAGTAAGTTGGCCGCAGTGTTATCACTCAT
GGTTATGGCAGCACTGCATAATTCTCTTACTGTCATGCCATCCGTAAGATGCTTTTCTGTGACTGGTGAG
TACTCAACCAAGTCATTCTGAGAATAGTGTATGCGGCGACCGAGTTGCTCTTGCCCGGCGTCAATACGGG
ATAATACCGCGCCACATAGCAGAACTTTAAAAGTGCTCATCATTGGAAAACGTTCTTCGGGGCGAAAACT
CTCAAGGATCTTACCGCTGTTGAGATCCAGTTCGATGTAACCCACTCGTGCACCCAACTGATCTTCAGCA
TCTTTTACTTTCACCAGCGTTTCTGGGTGAGCAAAAACAGGAAGGCAAAATGCCGCAAAAAAGGGAATAA
GGGCGACACGGAAATGTTGAATACTCATACTCTTCCTTTTTCAATATTATTGAAGCATTTATCAGGGTTA
TTGTCTCATGAGCGGATACATATTTGAATGTATTTAGAAAAATAAACAAATAGGGGTTCCGCGCACATTT
CCCCGAAAAGTGCCACCTGACGTCGACGGATCGGGAGATCTCCCGATCCCCTATGGTGCACTCTCAGTAC
AATCTGCTCTGATGCCGCATAGTTAAGCCAGTATCTGCTCCCTGCTTGTGTGTTGGAGGTCGCTGAGTAG
TGCGCGAGCAAA
Features (pLannotate 1.2.2; 23 found; start..end, strand, type, name):
    107..486     +  enhancer       CMV enhancer: human cytomegalovirus immediate early enhancer
    487..690     +  promoter       CMV promoter: human cytomegalovirus (CMV) immediate early promoter
    686..719     +  LTR            5' LTR (truncated) (fragment): truncated 5' long terminal repeat (LTR) from HIV-1
    735..753     +  promoter       T7 promoter: promoter for bacteriophage T7 RNA polymerase
    797..817     +  CDS            FLAG (fragment): FLAG® epitope tag, followed by an enterokinase cleavage site
    821..841     +  CDS            FLAG (fragment): FLAG® epitope tag, followed by an enterokinase cleavage site
    848..1987    +  CDS            Fos: FOS_MOUSE - Experimental evidence at protein level: Swiss-Prot protein existence level 1. Nuclear phosphoprotein which forms a tight but non-covalently linked complex with the JUN/AP-1 transcription factor. On TGF-beta activation, forms a multimeric SMAD3/SMAD4/JUN/FOS complex, at the AP1/SMAD-binding site to regulate TGF-beta-mediated signaling (By similarity). Has a critical function in regulating the development of cells destined to form and maintain the skeleton. It is thought to have an important role in signal transduction, cell proliferation and differentiation. In growing cells, activa
   2006..2024    -  promoter       SP6 promoter: promoter for bacteriophage SP6 RNA polymerase
   2050..2274    +  polyA_signal   bGH poly(A) signal: bovine growth hormone polyadenylation signal
   2278..2299    +  promoter       SV40 promoter (fragment): SV40 enhancer and early promoter
   2320..2748    +  rep_origin     f1 ori (sequence partly withheld): f1 bacteriophage origin of replication; arrow indicates direction of (+) strand synthesis
   2762..3091    +  promoter       SV40 promoter: SV40 enhancer and early promoter
   3158..3949    +  CDS            neo: KKA2_KLEPN - Also known as kan, nptII. Experimental evidence at protein level: Swiss-Prot protein existence level 1. Resistance to kanamycin, neomycin, paromomycin, ribostamycin, butirosin and gentamicin B. From Klebsiella pneumoniae.
   3973..4131    +  CDS            ble (fragment): BLE_KLEPN - Experimental evidence at protein level: Swiss-Prot protein existence level 1. Binding protein with a strong affinity to the bleomycin family of antibiotics. Binds to CL990; an antimitotic-antibiotic compound. From Klebsiella pneumoniae.
   4126..4247    +  polyA_signal   SV40 poly(A) signal: SV40 polyadenylation signal
   4320..4336    -  protein_bind   lac operator: The lac repressor binds to the lac operator to inhibit transcription in E. coli. This inhibition can be relieved by adding lactose or isopropyl-β-D-thiogalactopyranoside (IPTG). lac repressor encoded by lacI
   4344..4374    -  promoter       lac promoter: promoter for the E. coli lac operon
   4389..4410    -  protein_bind   CAP binding site: CAP binding activates transcription in the presence of cAMP. E. coli catabolite activator protein
   4423..4515    -  CDS            lacI (fragment): lac repressor; lacI; The lac repressor binds to the lac operator to inhibit transcription in E. coli. This inhibition can be relieved by adding lactose or isopropyl-β-D-thiogalactopyranoside (IPTG).
   4698..5286    -  rep_origin     ori: high-copy-number ColE1/pMB1/pBR322/pUC origin of replication
   5457..6317    -  CDS            AmpR: β-lactamase; bla; confers resistance to ampicillin, carbenicillin, and related antibiotics
   6318..6422    -  promoter       AmpR promoter: bla
   6481..6533    -  misc_feature   bom (fragment): basis of mobility region from pBR322
