[The description below was written by a language model from this plasmid's Addgene catalogue record and pLannotate feature annotations shown in this document.]
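Description:
Flag-Fos S374A is a mammalian expression plasmid built on the pcDNA3 backbone that drives production of mouse c-Fos carrying a serine-to-alanine substitution at residue 374. In E. coli it is maintained at high copy through a ColE1/pUC-type origin and selected with ampicillin via the β-lactamase gene. An f1 origin is also present, as are residual lac promoter/operator sequences from the backbone. For mammalian cells, the vector carries an SV40 early promoter driving the neomycin phosphotransferase gene with an SV40 polyadenylation signal, which would allow G418 selection of stable transfectants.

The expression cassette consists of the human cytomegalovirus immediate early enhancer and promoter, followed by an N-terminal Flag epitope supplied by the modified backbone, the roughly 1.1 kb Fos coding sequence, and the bovine growth hormone polyadenylation signal. The annotation detects two adjacent Flag fragments upstream of Fos, which may reflect a tandem or interrupted tag. The record does not clarify this. T7 and SP6 promoters flank the insert, as is standard for pcDNA3, and could support in vitro transcription or sequencing. The Fos insert was cloned between EcoRI and XbaI sites, and the mutation was introduced by site-directed mutagenesis. A short hit annotated as a truncated HIV-1 LTR just after the CMV promoter is probably an annotation artifact rather than a functional element.

An alanine substitution removes a potential phosphorylation site, and the associated study concerns ERK-dependent stabilization and transactivation of c-Fos in nerve growth factor-treated PC12 cells. The construct therefore likely serves as a phospho-deficient mutant for comparison with other Fos forms, with the Flag tag enabling detection or immunoprecipitation.
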