Addgene plasmid #118302: Flag-Fos S374A
Purpose: Expression of mouse C-Fos
Depositing lab: Philip Stork. Depositing organization: Oregon Health & Science University. Publication: Sustained activation of extracellular signal-regulated kinase by nerve growth factor regulates c-fos protein stabilization and transactivation in PC12 cells. Pellegrino MJ, Stork PJ. J Neurochem. 2006 Dec;99(6):1480-93. doi: 10.1111/j.1471-4159.2006.04250.x. PubMed 17223854.
Backbone
  Vector backbone: pcDNA3
  Backbone manufacturer: invitrogen
  Vector type: Mammalian Expression
Growth in bacteria
  Bacterial resistance: Ampicillin, 100 μg/mL
  Growth temperature: 37°C
  Growth strain: DH5alpha
  Copy number: High Copy
Gene/Insert
  Gene/Insert name: C-Fos S374A
  Species: M. musculus (mouse)
  Insert size (bp): 1143
  Mutation: S374A
  Entrez Gene: Fos (a.k.a. D12Rfj1, c-fos, cFos)
  Tag / fusion protein: Flag (N terminal on backbone)
  Cloning method: Restriction Enzyme; 5′ cloning site EcoRI (unknown if destroyed); 3′ cloning site XbaI (unknown if destroyed)
  Sequencing primers: 5′ CMV
Terms and licenses: Academic/Nonprofit Terms; Industry Terms: Not Available to Industry
Depositor comments: site directed mutagenesis. Fos constructs were subcloned into pcDNA3 containing Flag epitope with EcoRI and XbaI
How to cite: Flag-Fos S374A was a gift from Philip Stork (Addgene plasmid # 118302 ; http://n2t.net/addgene:118302 ; RRID:Addgene_118302)
